Addgene plasmid #166000: pET19b-DAD2 cPGFP(N180)
Purpose: Expression of coding sequence in Escherichia coli
Depositing lab: Claudia Vickers. Depositing organization: University of Queensland. Publication: Rational Design of Novel Fluorescent Enzyme Biosensors for Direct Detection of Strigolactones. Chesterfield RJ, Whitfield JH, Pouvreau B, Cao D, Alexandrov K, Beveridge CA, Vickers CE. ACS Synth Biol. 2020 Aug 21;9(8):2107-2118. doi: 10.1021/acssynbio.0c00192. Epub 2020 Aug 11. PubMed 32786922.
Backbone
  Vector backbone: pET19b
  Backbone size w/o insert (bp): 5717
  Vector type: Bacterial Expression
Growth in bacteria
  Bacterial resistance: Ampicillin, 100 μg/mL
  Growth temperature: 37°C
  Growth strain: DH5alpha
  Copy number: High Copy
Gene/Insert
  Gene/Insert name: DAD2 cPGFP(N180)
  Species: Synthetic
  Promoter: T7 promoter
  Cloning method: Gibson Cloning
Terms and licenses: Academic/Nonprofit Terms; Industry Terms: Not Available to Industry
How to cite: pET19b-DAD2 cPGFP(N180) was a gift from Claudia Vickers (Addgene plasmid # 166000 ; http://n2t.net/addgene:166000 ; RRID:Addgene_166000)
