[The description below was written by a language model from this plasmid's Addgene catalogue record and pLannotate feature annotations shown in this document.]
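Description:
pET19b-DAD2 cPGFP(N180) is a bacterial expression plasmid built on the pET19b backbone for producing a synthetic fusion protein in Escherichia coli. It is maintained through a ColE1/pMB1-type origin accompanied by the pBR322 bom region and the rop gene, and is selected with ampicillin via the β-lactamase (AmpR) cassette. The catalogue lists it as high copy, although rop normally acts to moderate copy number. Several non-contiguous tetracycline resistance fragments and a tet promoter are annotated, but these appear to be pBR322-derived remnants rather than a functional marker.

The payload sits in a standard T7lac expression unit: a T7 promoter followed by a lac operator and the T7 gene 10 ribosome binding site, with a T7 terminator downstream. The plasmid also carries lacI, so transcription is repressed until IPTG or lactose is supplied in a host providing T7 RNA polymerase. The coding region, assembled by Gibson cloning, is annotated as two segments flanking a GFP-derived sequence of about 720 bp. The annotation tool matched these flanking segments by homology to the rice D14-like hydrolase, and they presumably correspond to the two halves of DAD2. This layout, together with the name, indicates a circularly permuted GFP inserted within DAD2, with N180 presumably marking the insertion position. No His tag is annotated, although pET19b ordinarily supplies one, so the record does not establish whether the protein is tagged.

The associated publication concerns rationally designed fluorescent enzyme biosensors for direct strigolactone detection, so the construct is likely used to express such a sensor recombinantly.
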