Features (pLannotate 1.2.2; 20 found; start..end, strand, type, name):
     11..290     -  CDS            TcR (fragment): tetracycline efflux protein; tet; confers resistance to tetracycline
    312..330     +  promoter       T7 promoter: promoter for bacteriophage T7 RNA polymerase
    331..355     +  protein_bind   lac operator: The lac repressor binds to the lac operator to inhibit transcription in E. coli. This inhibition can be relieved by adding lactose or isopropyl-β-D-thiogalactopyranoside (IPTG). lac repressor encoded by lacI
    370..392     +  RBS            RBS: efficient ribosome binding site from bacteriophage T7 gene 10 (Olins and Rangwala, 1989)
    417..938     +  CDS            D14L (fragment): D14L_ORYSJ - Experimental evidence at protein level: Swiss-Prot protein existence level 1. May be involved in strigolactone signaling pathway (By similarity). Essential for plant responses to karrikins, a class of butenolide compounds, structurally similar to strigolactones, released from burning vegetation that stimulate seed germination and enhance seedling photomorphogenesis. Mediates a specific perception of karrikin. Required for the establishment of symbiosis with the arbuscular mycorrhizal fungi (AMF) Rhizophagus irregularis and Gigaspora rosea (PubMed:26680197). Karrikin binding induce
    948..1670    +  CDS            cEGFP: cEGFP is a basic (constitutively fluorescent) green fluorescent protein published in 2008, derived from Aequorea victoria.
   1683..1940    +  CDS            D14L (fragment): D14L_ORYSJ - Experimental evidence at protein level: Swiss-Prot protein existence level 1. May be involved in strigolactone signaling pathway (By similarity). Essential for plant responses to karrikins, a class of butenolide compounds, structurally similar to strigolactones, released from burning vegetation that stimulate seed germination and enhance seedling photomorphogenesis. Mediates a specific perception of karrikin. Required for the establishment of symbiosis with the arbuscular mycorrhizal fungi (AMF) Rhizophagus irregularis and Gigaspora rosea (PubMed:26680197). Karrikin binding induce
   1959..2006    +  terminator     T7 terminator: transcription terminator for bacteriophage T7 RNA polymerase
   2029..2133    -  CDS            TcR (fragment): tetracycline efflux protein; tet; confers resistance to tetracycline
   2181..2209    -  promoter       tet promoter: E. coli promoter for tetracycline efflux protein gene
   2322..2426    +  promoter       AmpR promoter: bla
   2427..3287    +  CDS            AmpR: β-lactamase; bla; confers resistance to ampicillin, carbenicillin, and related antibiotics
   3458..4046    +  rep_origin     ori: high-copy-number ColE1/pMB1/pBR322/pUC origin of replication
   4232..4371    -  misc_feature   bom: basis of mobility region from pBR322
   4473..4664    -  CDS            rop: Rop protein, which maintains plasmids at low copy number; rop
   4681..5061    +  CDS            YPB1_ECOLX: Protein predicted: Swiss-Prot protein existence level 4. From Escherichia coli.
   5303..5927    -  CDS            TcR (fragment): tetracycline efflux protein; tet; confers resistance to tetracycline
   5942..5963    -  protein_bind   CAP binding site: CAP binding activates transcription in the presence of cAMP. E. coli catabolite activator protein
   5976..7058    -  CDS            lacI: lac repressor; lacI; The lac repressor binds to the lac operator to inhibit transcription in E. coli. This inhibition can be relieved by adding lactose or isopropyl-β-D-thiogalactopyranoside (IPTG).
   7059..3       -  promoter       lacI promoter (across the origin): lacI
>Addgene plasmid #166000 | pET19b-DAD2 cPGFP(N180) | addgene full sequence | sequence record 329489 | Addgene NGS Result
GTCCGGGATCTCGACGCTCTCCCTTATGCGACTCCTGCATTAGGAAGCAGCCCAGTAGTAGGTTGAGGCC
GTTGAGCACCGCCGCCGCAAGGAATGGTGCATGCAAGGAGATGGCGCCCAACAGTCCCCCGGCCACGGGG
CCTGCCACCATACCCACGCCGAAACAAGCGCTCATGAGCCCGAAGTGGCGAGCCCGATCTTCCCCATCGG
TGATGTCGGCGATATAGGCGCCAGCAACCGCACCTGTGGCGCCGGTGATGCCGGCCACGATGCGTCCGGC
GTAGAGGATCGAGATCTCGATCCCGCGAAATTAATACGACTCACTATAGGGGAATTGTGAGCGGATAACA
ATTCCCCTCTAGAAATAATTTTGTTTAACTTTAAGAAGGAGATATACCATGGGTCAAACTTTACTGGACG
CCTTGAATGTGAGGGTTGTAGGCAGCGGAGAGAGAGTGTTGGTACTTGCTCACGGGTTTGGTACCGACCA
GTCCGCTTGGAATAGGATTCTACCCTTTTTCCTTAGGGACTATAGAGTTGTACTATACGATTTGGTGTGT
GCAGGATCAGTTAACCCTGACTTCTTTGATTTTAGGAGGTACACAACACTTGACCCTTATGTGGATGATT
TGCTGCATATATTAGACGCGCTGGGGATAGACTGTTGCGCTTATGTTGGTCATTCAGTATCAGCAATGAT
CGGCATATTGGCGTCTATACGTAGGCCGGAATTATTTTCTAAGCTAATTTTGATAGGCGCGAGTCCTAGG
TTTCTAAACGATGAAGACTACCACGGCGGTTTCGAGCAAGGAGAAATCGAAAAGGTCTTTTCCGCGATGG
AGGCAAACTATGAGGCGTGGGTGAATGGATTCGCGCCTTTGGCAGTGGGCGCTGATGTACCGGCAGCGGT
AAGGGAATTCTCCCGTACACTGTTTAACGCATCGTATAACGTCTTTATCATGGCCGACAAGCAGAAGAAC
GGCATCAAGGCGAACTTCAAGATCCGCCACAACATCGAGGACGGCGGCGTGCAGCTCGCCTATCACTACC
AGCAGAACACCCCCATCGGCGACGGCCCCGTGCTGCTGCCCGACAACCACTACCTGAGCGTGCAGTCCAA
ACTGAGCAAAGACCCCAACGAGAAGCGCGATCACATGGTCCTGCTGGAGTTCGTGACCGCCGCCGGGATC
ACTCTCGGCATGGACGAGCTGTACAAGGGCGGTACCGGAGGGAGCATGGTGAGCAAGGGCGAGGAGCTGT
TCACCGGGGTGGTGCCCATCCTGGTCGAGCTGGACGGCGACGTAAACGGCCACAAGTTCAGCGTGTCCGG
CGAGGGCGAGGGCGATGCCACCTACGGCAAGCTGACCCTGAAGTTCATCTGCACCACCGGCAAGCTGCCC
GTGCCCTGGCCCACCCTCGTGACCACCCTGACCTACGGCGTGCAGTGCTTCAGCCGCTACCCCGACCACA
TGAAGCAGCACGACTTCTTCAAGTCCGCCATGCCCGAAGGCTACATTCAGGAGCGCACCATCTTCTTCAA
GGACGACGGCAACTATAAGACACGCGCTGAGGTTAAGTTCGAGGGCGACACTCTGGTTAACCGCATCGAG
CTGAAGGGCATCGACTTCAAGGAGGACGGCAACATCCTGGGCCATAAGCTTGAATATAACTTCAACGCGT
CCATGCGTCCAGACATAACTTTGTTCGTTAGTAGGACAGTATTCAACAGCGATATGAGAGGTGTTTTGGG
CTTAGTGAAGGTCCCTTGTCATATCTTTCAGACAGCTAGAGATCATTCTGTGCCTGCGAGTGTAGCCACT
TATCTAAAGAACCACCTAGGCGGTAAAAATACAGTGCACTGGCTTAACATAGAAGGTCACCTTCCACATC
TAAGTGCGCCCACTCTTTTAGCACAAGAGCTTAGGCGTGCACTGTCTCATCGTTAAGCTGAGCAATAACT
AGCATAACCCCTTGGGGCCTCTAAACGGGTCTTGAGGGGTTTTTTGCTGAAAGGAGGAACTATATCCGGA
TATCCCGCAAGAGGCCCGGCAGTACCGGCATAACCAAGCCTATGCCTACAGCATCCAGGGTGACGGTGCC
GAGGATGACGATGAGCGCATTGTTAGATTTCATACACGGTGCCTGACTGCGTTAGCAATTTAACTGTGAT
AAACTACCGCATTAAAGCTTATCGATGATAAGCTGTCAAACATGAGAATTCTTGAAGACGAAAGGGCCTC
GTGATACGCCTATTTTTATAGGTTAATGTCATGATAATAATGGTTTCTTAGACGTCAGGTGGCACTTTTC
GGGGAAATGTGCGCGGAACCCCTATTTGTTTATTTTTCTAAATACATTCAAATATGTATCCGCTCATGAG
ACAATAACCCTGATAAATGCTTCAATAATATTGAAAAAGGAAGAGTATGAGTATTCAACATTTCCGTGTC
GCCCTTATTCCCTTTTTTGCGGCATTTTGCCTTCCTGTTTTTGCTCACCCAGAAACGCTGGTGAAAGTAA
AAGATGCTGAAGATCAGTTGGGTGCACGAGTGGGTTACATCGAACTGGATCTCAACAGCGGTAAGATCCT
TGAGAGTTTTCGCCCCGAAGAACGTTTTCCAATGATGAGCACTTTTAAAGTTCTGCTATGTGGCGCGGTA
TTATCCCGTGTTGACGCCGGGCAAGAGCAACTCGGTCGCCGCATACACTATTCTCAGAATGACTTGGTTG
AGTACTCACCAGTCACAGAAAAGCATCTTACGGATGGCATGACAGTAAGAGAATTATGCAGTGCTGCCAT
AACCATGAGTGATAACACTGCGGCCAACTTACTTCTGACAACGATCGGAGGACCGAAGGAGCTAACCGCT
TTTTTGCACAACATGGGGGATCATGTAACTCGCCTTGATCGTTGGGAACCGGAGCTGAATGAAGCCATAC
CAAACGACGAGCGTGACACCACGATGCCTGCAGCAATGGCAACAACGTTGCGCAAACTATTAACTGGCGA
ACTACTTACTCTAGCTTCCCGGCAACAATTAATAGACTGGATGGAGGCGGATAAAGTTGCAGGACCACTT
CTGCGCTCGGCCCTTCCGGCTGGCTGGTTTATTGCTGATAAATCTGGAGCCGGTGAGCGTGGGTCTCGCG
GTATCATTGCAGCACTGGGGCCAGATGGTAAGCCCTCCCGTATCGTAGTTATCTACACGACGGGGAGTCA
GGCAACTATGGATGAACGAAATAGACAGATCGCTGAGATAGGTGCCTCACTGATTAAGCATTGGTAACTG
TCAGACCAAGTTTACTCATATATACTTTAGATTGATTTAAAACTTCATTTTTAATTTAAAAGGATCTAGG
TGAAGATCCTTTTTGATAATCTCATGACCAAAATCCCTTAACGTGAGTTTTCGTTCCACTGAGCGTCAGA
CCCCGTAGAAAAGATCAAAGGATCTTCTTGAGATCCTTTTTTTCTGCGCGTAATCTGCTGCTTGCAAACA
AAAAAACCACCGCTACCAGCGGTGGTTTGTTTGCCGGATCAAGAGCTACCAACTCTTTTTCCGAAGGTAA
CTGGCTTCAGCAGAGCGCAGATACCAAATACTGTCCTTCTAGTGTAGCCGTAGTTAGGCCACCACTTCAA
GAACTCTGTAGCACCGCCTACATACCTCGCTCTGCTAATCCTGTTACCAGTGGCTGCTGCCAGTGGCGAT
AAGTCGTGTCTTACCGGGTTGGACTCAAGACGATAGTTACCGGATAAGGCGCAGCGGTCGGGCTGAACGG
GGGGTTCGTGCACACAGCCCAGCTTGGAGCGAACGACCTACACCGAACTGAGATACCTACAGCGTGAGCT
ATGAGAAAGCGCCACGCTTCCCGAAGGGAGAAAGGCGGACAGGTATCCGGTAAGCGGCAGGGTCGGAACA
GGAGAGCGCACGAGGGAGCTTCCAGGGGGAAACGCCTGGTATCTTTATAGTCCTGTCGGGTTTCGCCACC
TCTGACTTGAGCGTCGATTTTTGTGATGCTCGTCAGGGGGGCGGAGCCTATGGAAAAACGCCAGCAACGC
GGCCTTTTTACGGTTCCTGGCCTTTTGCTGGCCTTTTGCTCACATGTTCTTTCCTGCGTTATCCCCTGAT
TCTGTGGATAACCGTATTACCGCCTTTGAGTGAGCTGATACCGCTCGCCGCAGCCGAACGACCGAGCGCA
GCGAGTCAGTGAGCGAGGAAGCGGAAGAGCGCCTGATGCGGTATTTTCTCCTTACGCATCTGTGCGGTAT
TTCACACCGCAATGGTGCACTCTCAGTACAATCTGCTCTGATGCCGCATAGTTAAGCCAGTATACACTCC
GCTATCGCTACGTGACTGGGTCATGGCTGCGCCCCGACACCCGCCAACACCCGCTGACGCGCCCTGACGG
GCTTGTCTGCTCCCGGCATCCGCTTACAGACAAGCTGTGACCGTCTCCGGGAGCTGCATGTGTCAGAGGT
TTTCACCGTCATCACCGAAACGCGCGAGGCAGCTGCGGTAAAGCTCATCAGCGTGGTCGTGAAGCGATTC
ACAGATGTCTGCCTGTTCATCCGCGTCCAGCTCGTTGAGTTTCTCCAGAAGCGTTAATGTCTGGCTTCTG
ATAAAGCGGGCCATGTTAAGGGCGGTTTTTTCCTGTTTGGTCACTGATGCCTCCGTGTAAGGGGGATTTC
TGTTCATGGGGGTAATGATACCGATGAAACGAGAGAGGATGCTCACGATACGGGTTACTGATGATGAACA
TGCCCGGTTACTGGAACGTTGTGAGGGTAAACAACTGGCGGTATGGATGCGGCGGGACCAGAGAAAAATC
ACTCAGGGTCAATGCCAGCGCTTCGTTAATACAGATGTAGGTGTTCCACAGGGTAGCCAGCAGCATCCTG
CGATGCAGATCCGGAACATAATGGTGCAGGGCGCTGACTTCCGCGTTTCCAGACTTTACGAAACACGGAA
ACCGAAGACCATTCATGTTGTTGCTCAGGTCGCAGACGTTTTGCAGCAGCAGTCGCTTCACGTTCGCTCG
CGTATCGGTGATTCATTCTGCTAACCAGTAAGGCAACCCCGCCAGCCTAGCCGGGTCCTCAACGACAGGA
GCACGATCATGCGCACCCGTGGCCAGGACCCAACGCTGCCCGAGATGCGCCGCGTGCGGCTGCTGGAGAT
GGCGGACGCGATGGATATGTTCTGCCAAGGGTTGGTTTGCGCATTCACAGTTCTCCGCAAGAATTGATTG
GCTCCAATTCTTGGAGTGGTGAATCCGTTAGCGAGGTGCCGCCGGCTTCCATTCAGGTCGAGGTGGCCCG
GCTCCATGCACCGCGACGCAACGCGGGGAGGCAGACAAGGTATAGGGCGGCGCCTACAATCCATGCCAAC
CCGTTCCATGTGCTCGCCGAGGCGGCATAAATCGCCGTGACGATCAGCGGTCCAATGATCGAAGTTAGGC
TGGTAAGAGCCGCGAGCGATCCTTGAAGCTGTCCCTGATGGTCGTCATCTACCTGCCTGGACAGCATGGC
CTGCAACGCGGGCATCCCGATGCCGCCGGAAGCGAGAAGAATCATAATGGGGAAGGCCATCCAGCCTCGC
GTCGCGAACGCCAGCAAGACGTAGCCCAGCGCGTCGGCCGCCATGCCGGCGATAATGGCCTGCTTCTCGC
CGAAACGTTTGGTGGCGGGACCAGTGACGAAGGCTTGAGCGAGGGCGTGCAAGATTCCGAATACCGCAAG
CGACAGGCCGATCATCGTCGCGCTCCAGCGAAAGCGGTCCTCGCCGAAAATGACCCAGAGCGCTGCCGGC
ACCTGTCCTACGAGTTGCATGATAAAGAAGACAGTCATAAGTGCGGCGACGATAGTCATGCCCCGCGCCC
ACCGGAAGGAGCTGACTGGGTTGAAGGCTCTCAAGGGCATCGGTCGAGATCCCGGTGCCTAATGAGTGAG
CTAACTTACATTAATTGCGTTGCGCTCACTGCCCGCTTTCCAGTCGGGAAACCTGTCGTGCCAGCTGCAT
TAATGAATCGGCCAACGCGCGGGGAGAGGCGGTTTGCGTATTGGGCGCCAGGGTGGTTTTTCTTTTCACC
AGTGAGACGGGCAACAGCTGATTGCCCTTCACCGCCTGGCCCTGAGAGAGTTGCAGCAAGCGGTCCACGC
TGGTTTGCCCCAGCAGGCGAAAATCCTGTTTGATGGTGGTTAACGGCGGGATATAACATGAGCTGTCTTC
GGTATCGTCGTATCCCACTACCGAGATATCCGCACCAACGCGCAGCCCGGACTCGGTAATGGCGCGCATT
GCGCCCAGCGCCATCTGATCGTTGGCAACCAGCATCGCAGTGGGAACGATGCCCTCATTCAGCATTTGCA
TGGTTTGTTGAAAACCGGACATGGCACTCCAGTCGCCTTCCCGTTCCGCTATCGGCTGAATTTGATTGCG
AGTGAGATATTTATGCCAGCCAGCCAGACGCAGACGCGCCGAGACAGAACTTAATGGGCCCGCTAACAGC
GCGATTTGCTGGTGACCCAATGCGACCAGATGCTCCACGCCCAGTCGCGTACCGTCTTCATGGGAGAAAA
TAATACTGTTGATGGGTGTCTGGTCAGAGACATCAAGAAATAACGCCGGAACATTAGTGCAGGCAGCTTC
CACAGCAATGGCATCCTGGTCATCCAGCGGATAGTTAATGATCAGCCCACTGACGCGTTGCGCGAGAAGA
TTGTGCACCGCCGCTTTACAGGCTTCGACGCCGCTTCGTTCTACCATCGACACCACCACGCTGGCACCCA
GTTGATCGGCGCGAGATTTAATCGCCGCGACAATTTGCGACGGCGCGTGCAGGGCCAGACTGGAGGTGGC
AACGCCAATCAGCAACGACTGTTTGCCCGCCAGTTGTTGTGCCACGCGGTTGGGAATGTAATTCAGCTCC
GCCATCGCCGCTTCCACTTTTTCCCGCGTTTTCGCAGAAACGTGGCTGGCCTGGTTCACCACGCGGGAAA
CGGTCTGATAAGAGACACCGGCATACTCTGCGACATCGTATAACGTTACTGGTTTCACATTCACCACCCT
GAATTGACTCTCTTCCGGGCGCTATCATGCCATACCGCGAAAGGTTTTGCGCCATTCGATGGT
